Addgene plasmid #81343: pDONR223_OR2T33_p.R120S
Purpose: Gateway Donor vector containing OR2T33 , part of the Target Accelerator Plasmid Collection.
Depositing lab: Jesse Boehm & William Hahn & David Root. Depositing organization: Broad Institute. Publication: Systematic Functional Interrogation of Rare Cancer Variants Identifies Oncogenic Alleles. Kim E, Ilic N, Shrestha Y, Zou L, Kamburov A, Zhu C, Yang X, Lubonja R, Tran N, Nguyen C, Lawrence MS, Piccioni F, Bagul M, Doench JG, Chouinard CR, Wu X, Hogstrom L, Natoli T, Tamayo P, Horn H, Corsello SM, Lage K, Root DE, Subramanian A, Golub TR, Getz G, Boehm JS, Hahn WC. Cancer Discov. 2016 Jul;6(7):714-26. doi: 10.1158/2159-8290.CD-16-0160. Epub 2016 May 4. PubMed 27147599.
Backbone
  Vector backbone: pDONR223
  Backbone manufacturer: Invitrogen
  Backbone size w/o insert (bp): 2790
  Vector type: Gateway Entry vector
Growth in bacteria
  Bacterial resistance: Spectinomycin, 50 μg/mL
  Growth temperature: 37°C
  Growth strain: DH5alpha
  Copy number: High Copy
Gene/Insert
  Gene/Insert name: OR2T33
  Species: H. sapiens (human)
  Mutation: R120S
  GenBank ID: NM_001004695.1
  Entrez Gene: OR2T33 (a.k.a. OR1-56)
  Promoter: None
  Cloning method: Gateway Cloning
  Sequencing primers: 5′ M13pUC-fwd; 3′ M13-Rev
Terms and licenses: Academic/Nonprofit Terms; Industry Terms: Not Available to Industry
Depositor comments: Open state: NO stop codon immediately follows insert
How to cite: pDONR223_OR2T33_p.R120S was a gift from Jesse Boehm & William Hahn & David Root (Addgene plasmid # 81343 ; http://n2t.net/addgene:81343 ; RRID:Addgene_81343)
