[The description below was written by a language model from this plasmid's Addgene catalogue record and pLannotate feature annotations shown in this document.]
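Description:
pDONR223_OR2T33_p.R120S is a Gateway entry clone built on the Invitrogen pDONR223 backbone. It carries the human olfactory receptor gene OR2T33 with an R120S amino-acid substitution and belongs to the Target Accelerator Plasmid Collection, a set of clones assembled for systematic functional testing of rare cancer-associated variants. The full sequence is 3,753 nt. The plasmid is maintained in E. coli at high copy through a ColE1/pUC-type origin and is selected with spectinomycin via the aadA (SmR) aminoglycoside adenylyltransferase gene. This gene sits downstream of a fragment of the class 1 integron Pc promoter and a remnant of a gentamicin resistance gene. rrnB T1 and T2 terminators and short lacZα and lacI remnants are also detected in the backbone.

The open reading frame lies between two attL recombination sites in opposite orientations. These sites allow transfer of the insert into any compatible attR destination vector by an LR Clonase reaction. The annotation software labels both sites as attL3 and matches the insert to the mouse olfactory receptor Olfr56. That match most likely reflects homology in the tool's reference database, since the catalogue record specifies the human OR2T33 sequence. No promoter drives the insert in this plasmid, so expression depends on the destination vector. A T7 promoter sits just outside one attL site, on the opposite strand from the annotated ORF. The clone is in the "open" configuration, with no stop codon immediately after the coding sequence, which permits C-terminal fusion to tags or reporters supplied by the destination vector. Its typical use is as a shuttle source for making expression constructs of this variant allele for comparison with wild-type OR2T33 in functional assays.
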