Features (pLannotate 1.2.2; 12 found; start..end, strand, type, name):
     38..74      -  CDS            lacZα (fragment): LacZα fragment of β-galactosidase; lacZ fragment
     91..186     +  protein_bind   attL3: mutant version of attL; recombination site for the Gateway® LR reaction LR Clonase™
    219..1109    +  CDS            Olfr56 (fragment): OLF56_MOUSE - Also known as Mor276-1 From Mus musculus (Mouse).
   1156..1251    -  protein_bind   attL3: mutant version of attL; recombination site for the Gateway® LR reaction LR Clonase™
   1270..1288    -  promoter       T7 promoter: promoter for bacteriophage T7 RNA polymerase
   1478..1501    +  promoter       Pc promoter (fragment): intI1 (promoter lies within the coding sequence); class 1 integron promoter
   1677..1733    +  CDS            GmR (fragment): gentamycin acetyltransferase; aacC1; confers resistance to gentamycin
   1740..2531    +  CDS            SmR: aminoglycoside adenylyltransferase (Murphy, 1985); aadA; confers resistance to spectinomycin and streptomycin
   2624..3212    +  rep_origin     ori: high-copy-number ColE1/pMB1/pBR322/pUC origin of replication
   3395..3487    +  CDS            lacI (fragment): lac repressor; lacI; The lac repressor binds to the lac operator to inhibit transcription in E. coli. This inhibition can be relieved by adding lactose or isopropyl-β-D-thiogalactopyranoside (IPTG).
   3542..3569    -  terminator     rrnB T2 terminator: transcription terminator T2 from the E. coli rrnB gene
   3701..3744    +  terminator     rrnB T1 terminator: Escherichia coli rrnB; transcription terminator T1 from the E. coli rrnB gene
>Addgene plasmid #81343 | pDONR223_OR2T33_p.R120S | addgene full sequence | sequence record 168471 | Addgene NGS Result
GGCAGTTCCCTACTCTCGCGTTAACGCTAGCATGGATGTTTTCCCAGTCACGACGTTGTAAAACGACGGC
CAGTCTTAAGCTCGGGCCCCAAATAATGATTTTATTTTGACTGATAGTGACCTGTTCGTTGCAACAAATT
GATGAGCAATGCTTTTTTATAATGCCAACTTTGTACAAAAAAGTTGGCACCATGGAGATGAGAAATACTA
CCCCAGATTTTATTCTCCTAGGACTCTTTAACCACACCAGAGCCCACCAAGTCCTCTTCATGATGGTTCT
GAGTATCGTTTTGACCTCCCTGTTTGGCAATTCCCTCATGATTCTCCTGATTCACTGGGACCACCGGCTC
CACACGCCCATGTACTTCCTCCTGAGCCAACTTTCCCTCATGGACATGATGCTGGTTTCCACCACTGTGC
CCAAAATGGCGGCTGACTACTTGACCGGAAGTAAGGCCATCTCCCGCGCTGGCTGTGGTGTGCAGATCTT
CTTCCTCCCCACACTGGGTGGTGGAGAGTGCTTCCTCTTAGCAGCCATGGCCTATGACAGCTATGCGGCT
GTCTGCCACCCACTCCGATATCCCACTCTCATGAGCTGGCAGCTGTGCCTGAGGATGACCATGTCGTGTT
GGCTCCTGGGTGCAGCTGACGGGCTCCTGCAGGCTGTTGTTACCCTGAGCTTCCCATATTGTGGTGCACA
CGAGATCGATCACTTCTTCTGCGAGACCCCCGTGCTGGTGCGTTTGGCTTGTGCTGACACTTCAGTCTTC
GAAAACGCCATGTACATCTGCTGTGTGTTAATGCTCCTGGTCCCCTTTTCCCTCATCCTGTCCTCCTATG
GTCTCATCCTCGCTGCTGTTCTGCACATGCGCTCTACAGAAGCCCGCAAGAAGGCCTTTGCCACCTGCTC
TTCACATGTGGCTGTGGTGGGACTCTTTTATGGAGCTGCCATTTTTACCTATATGAGACCCAAATCCCAT
AGGTCCACTAACCATGACAAGGTTGTGTCAGCCTTCTATACTATGTTCACCCCTTTACTAAACCCCCTCA
TCTACAGTGTGAAGAACAGTGAGGTGAAGGGAGCCCTGAAACGGTGGCTGGGGACGTGTGTAAACATAAA
ACACCAGCAAAATGAGGCCCACAGGTCAAGATTGCCAACTTTCTTGTACAAAGTTGGCATTATAAGAAAG
CATTGCTTATCAATTTGTTGCAACGAACAGGTCACTATCAGTCAAAATAAAATCATTATTTGCCATCCAG
CTGATATCCCCTATAGTGAGTCGTATTACATGGTCATAGCTGTTTCCTGGCAGCTCTGGCCCGTGTCTCA
AAATCTCTGATGTTACATTGCACAAGATAAAAATATATCATCATGCCTCCTCTAGACCAGCCAGGACAGA
AATGCCTCGACTTCGCTGCTACCCAAGGTTGCCGGGTGACGCACACCGTGGAAACGGATGAAGGCACGAA
CCCAGTGGACATAAGCCTGTTCGGTTCGTAAGCTGTAATGCAAGTAGCGTATGCGCTCACGCAACTGGTC
CAGAACCTTGACCGAACGCAGCGGTGGTAACGGCGCAGTGGCGGTTTTCATGGCTTGTTATGACTGTTTT
TTTGGGGTACAGTCTATGCCTCGGGCATCCAAGCAGCAAGCGCGTTACGCCGTGGGTCGATGTTTGATGT
TATGGAGCAGCAACGATGTTACGCAGCAGGGCAGTCGCCCTAAAACAAAGTTAAACATTATGAGGGAAGC
GGTGATCGCCGAAGTATCGACTCAACTATCAGAGGTAGTTGGCGTCATCGAGCGCCATCTCGAACCGACG
TTGCTGGCCGTACATTTGTACGGCTCCGCAGTGGATGGCGGCCTGAAGCCACACAGTGATATTGATTTGC
TGGTTACGGTGACCGTAAGGCTTGATGAAACAACGCGGCGAGCTTTGATCAACGACCTTTTGGAAACTTC
GGCTTCCCCTGGAGAGAGCGAGATTCTCCGCGCTGTAGAAGTCACCATTGTTGTGCACGACGACATCATT
CCGTGGCGTTATCCAGCTAAGCGCGAACTGCAATTTGGAGAATGGCAGCGCAATGACATTCTTGCAGGTA
TCTTCGAGCCAGCCACGATCGACATTGATCTGGCTATCTTGCTGACAAAAGCAAGAGAACATAGCGTTGC
CTTGGTAGGTCCAGCGGCGGAGGAACTCTTTGATCCGGTTCCTGAACAGGATCTATTTGAGGCGCTAAAT
GAAACCTTAACGCTATGGAACTCGCCGCCCGACTGGGCTGGCGATGAGCGAAATGTAGTGCTTACGTTGT
CCCGCATTTGGTACAGCGCAGTAACCGGCAAAATCGCGCCGAAGGATGTCGCTGCCGACTGGGCAATGGA
GCGCCTGCCGGCCCAGTATCAGCCCGTCATACTTGAAGCTAGACAGGCTTATCTTGGACAAGAAGAAGAT
CGCTTGGCCTCGCGCGCAGATCAGTTGGAAGAATTTGTCCACTACGTGAAAGGCGAGATCACCAAGGTAG
TCGGCAAATAACCCTCGAGCCACCCATGACCAAAATCCCTTAACGTGAGTTACGCGTCGTTCCACTGAGC
GTCAGACCCCGTAGAAAAGATCAAAGGATCTTCTTGAGATCCTTTTTTTCTGCGCGTAATCTGCTGCTTG
CAAACAAAAAAACCACCGCTACCAGCGGTGGTTTGTTTGCCGGATCAAGAGCTACCAACTCTTTTTCCGA
AGGTAACTGGCTTCAGCAGAGCGCAGATACCAAATACTGTTCTTCTAGTGTAGCCGTAGTTAGGCCACCA
CTTCAAGAACTCTGTAGCACCGCCTACATACCTCGCTCTGCTAATCCTGTTACCAGTGGCTGCTGCCAGT
GGCGATAAGTCGTGTCTTACCGGGTTGGACTCAAGACGATAGTTACCGGATAAGGCGCAGCGGTCGGGCT
GAACGGGGGGTTCGTGCACACAGCCCAGCTTGGAGCGAACGACCTACACCGAACTGAGATACCTACAGCG
TGAGCTATGAGAAAGCGCCACGCTTCCCGAAGGGAGAAAGGCGGACAGGTATCCGGTAAGCGGCAGGGTC
GGAACAGGAGAGCGCACGAGGGAGCTTCCAGGGGGAAACGCCTGGTATCTTTATAGTCCTGTCGGGTTTC
GCCACCTCTGACTTGAGCGTCGATTTTTGTGATGCTCGTCAGGGGGGCGGAGCCTATGGAAAAACGCCAG
CAACGCGGCCTTTTTACGGTTCCTGGCCTTTTGCTGGCCTTTTGCTCACATGTTCTTTCCTGCGTTATCC
CCTGATTCTGTGGATAACCGTATTACCGCCTTTGAGTGAGCTGATACCGCTCGCCGCAGCCGAACGACCG
AGCGCAGCGAGTCAGTGAGCGAGGAAGCGGAAGAGCGCCCAATACGCAAACCGCCTCTCCCCGCGCGTTG
GCCGATTCATTAATGCAGCTGGCACGACAGGTTTCCCGACTGGAAAGCGGGCAGTGAGCGCAACGCAATT
AATACGCGTACCGCTAGCCAGGAAGAGTTTGTAGAAACGCAAAAAGGCCATCCGTCAGGATGGCCTTCTG
CTTAGTTTGATGCCTGGCAGTTTATGGCGGGCGTCCTGCCCGCCACCCTCCGGGCCGTTGCTTCACAACG
TTCAAATCCGCTCCCGGCGGATTTGTCCTACTCAGGAGAGCGTTCACCGACAAACAACAGATAAAACGAA
AGGCCCAGTCTTCCGACTGAGCCTTTCGTTTTATTTGATGCCT
