>Addgene plasmid #81343 | pDONR223_OR2T33_p.R120S | depositor partial sequence | sequence record 154662 | Insert sequence
ATGGAGATGAGAAATACTACCCCAGATTTTATTCTCCTAGGACTCTTTAACCACACCAGAGCCCACCAAG
TCCTCTTCATGATGGTTCTGAGTATCGTTTTGACCTCCCTGTTTGGCAATTCCCTCATGATTCTCCTGAT
TCACTGGGACCACCGGCTCCACACGCCCATGTACTTCCTCCTGAGCCAACTTTCCCTCATGGACATGATG
CTGGTTTCCACCACTGTGCCCAAAATGGCGGCTGACTACTTGACCGGAAGTAAGGCCATCTCCCGCGCTG
GCTGTGGTGTGCAGATCTTCTTCCTCCCCACACTGGGTGGTGGAGAGTGCTTCCTCTTAGCAGCCATGGC
CTATGACAGCTATGCGGCTGTCTGCCACCCACTCCGATATCCCACTCTCATGAGCTGGCAGCTGTGCCTG
AGGATGACCATGTCGTGTTGGCTCCTGGGTGCAGCTGACGGGCTCCTGCAGGCTGTTGTTACCCTGAGCT
TCCCATATTGTGGTGCACACGAGATCGATCACTTCTTCTGCGAGACCCCCGTGCTGGTGCGTTTGGCTTG
TGCTGACACTTCAGTCTTCGAAAACGCCATGTACATCTGCTGTGTGTTAATGCTCCTGGTCCCCTTTTCC
CTCATCCTGTCCTCCTATGGTCTCATCCTCGCTGCTGTTCTGCACATGCGCTCTACAGAAGCCCGCAAGA
AGGCCTTTGCCACCTGCTCTTCACATGTGGCTGTGGTGGGACTCTTTTATGGAGCTGCCATTTTTACCTA
TATGAGACCCAAATCCCATAGGTCCACTAACCATGACAAGGTTGTGTCAGCCTTCTATACTATGTTCACC
CCTTTACTAAACCCCCTCATCTACAGTGTGAAGAACAGTGAGGTGAAGGGAGCCCTGAAACGGTGGCTGG
GGACGTGTGTAAACATAAAACACCAGCAAAATGAGGCCCACAGGTCAAGA
